Addgene plasmid #242127: pcDNA-DEST40-SIRT4
Purpose: Expression in mammalian cells
Depositing lab: J. Carl Barrett & Izumi Horikawa. Depositing organization: National Cancer Institute (NCI). Publication: Evolutionarily conserved and nonconserved cellular localizations and functions of human SIRT proteins. Michishita E, Park JY, Burneskis JM, Barrett JC, Horikawa I. Mol Biol Cell. 2005 Oct;16(10):4623-35. doi: 10.1091/mbc.e05-01-0033. Epub 2005 Aug 3. PubMed 16079181.
Backbone
  Vector backbone: pcDNA-DEST40
  Backbone manufacturer: Invitrogen
  Backbone size w/o insert (bp): 7143
  Vector type: Mammalian Expression
Growth in bacteria
  Bacterial resistance: Ampicillin, 100 μg/mL
  Growth temperature: 37°C
  Growth strain: DH5alpha
  Copy number: High Copy
Gene/Insert
  Gene/Insert name: SIRT4
  Species: H. sapiens (human)
  Insert size (bp): 942
  Entrez Gene: SIRT4 (a.k.a. SIR2L4)
  Promoter: CMV
  Tag / fusion protein: V5-6xHis (C terminal on insert)
  Cloning method: Gateway Cloning
Terms and licenses: Academic/Nonprofit Terms; Industry Terms: Not Available to Industry
How to cite: pcDNA-DEST40-SIRT4 was a gift from J. Carl Barrett & Izumi Horikawa (Addgene plasmid # 242127 ; http://n2t.net/addgene:242127 ; RRID:Addgene_242127)
