[The description below was written by a language model from this plasmid's Addgene catalogue record and pLannotate feature annotations shown in this document.]
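Description:
pcDNA-DEST40-SIRT4 is a mammalian expression plasmid built by Gateway recombination of the human SIRT4 coding sequence (942 bp) into the Invitrogen pcDNA-DEST40 destination vector. It is maintained in E. coli as a high-copy plasmid through a ColE1/pUC-type origin and selected with ampicillin via the β-lactamase gene; an f1 origin is also present. The sequenced plasmid is 6,469 nt, smaller than the listed empty backbone, which is consistent with the recombination reaction replacing the destination cassette with the shorter insert.

The SIRT4 open reading frame sits between attB1 and attB2 sites, the scars of Gateway cloning, and is driven by the human cytomegalovirus immediate early enhancer and promoter, with a bovine growth hormone polyadenylation signal terminating the transcript. A T7 promoter upstream of the insert allows in vitro transcription or serves as a sequencing primer site. The catalogue lists a C-terminal V5-6xHis fusion; the feature table annotates the V5 epitope downstream of attB2, while the His tag is not separately called, probably because of its short length. A separate cassette places the neomycin phosphotransferase gene under the SV40 early promoter with an SV40 polyadenylation signal, permitting G418 selection of stably transfected mammalian cells. A few small annotated fragments (HIV-1 LTR, ble, lacI) appear to be backbone remnants or short similarity matches rather than functional parts.

SIRT4 is a mitochondrial NAD-dependent sirtuin with lipoamidase, ADP-ribosyltransferase and deacetylase activities. The plasmid is intended for expressing epitope-tagged SIRT4 in mammalian cells, and the associated study concerned the cellular localizations and functions of the human SIRT proteins, for which the V5 tag would support detection by immunofluorescence or immunoblotting.
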