Features (pLannotate 1.2.2; 23 found; start..end, strand, type, name):
     28..80      -  misc_feature   bom (fragment): basis of mobility region from pBR322
    235..614     +  enhancer       CMV enhancer: human cytomegalovirus immediate early enhancer
    615..818     +  promoter       CMV promoter: human cytomegalovirus (CMV) immediate early promoter
    814..847     +  LTR            5' LTR (truncated) (fragment): truncated 5' long terminal repeat (LTR) from HIV-1
    863..881     +  promoter       T7 promoter: promoter for bacteriophage T7 RNA polymerase
    911..935     +  protein_bind   attB1: mutant version of attB; recombination site for the Gateway® BP reaction BP Clonase™
    956..1897    +  CDS            SIRT4: SIR4_HUMAN - Also known as SIR2L4. Experimental evidence at protein level: Swiss-Prot protein existence level 1. Acts as NAD-dependent protein lipoamidase, ADP-ribosyl transferase and deacetylase. Catalyzes more efficiently removal of lipoyl- and biotinyl- than acetyl-lysine modifications. Inhibits the pyruvate dehydrogenase complex (PDH) activity via the enzymatic hydrolysis of the lipoamide cofactor from the E2 component, DLAT, in a phosphorylation-independent manner (PubMed:25525879). Catalyzes the transfer of ADP-ribosyl groups onto target proteins, including mitochondrial GLUD1, inhibitin
   1917..1941    -  protein_bind   attB2: mutant version of attB; recombination site for the Gateway® BP reaction BP Clonase™
   1967..2008    +  CDS            V5 tag: epitope tag from simian virus 5
   2064..2288    +  polyA_signal   bGH poly(A) signal: bovine growth hormone polyadenylation signal
   2292..2313    +  promoter       SV40 promoter (fragment): SV40 enhancer and early promoter
   2334..2762    +  rep_origin     f1 ori (sequence partly withheld): f1 bacteriophage origin of replication; arrow indicates direction of (+) strand synthesis
   2776..3105    +  promoter       SV40 promoter: SV40 enhancer and early promoter
   3172..3963    +  CDS            neo: KKA2_KLEPN - Also known as kan, nptII. Experimental evidence at protein level: Swiss-Prot protein existence level 1. Resistance to kanamycin, neomycin, paromomycin, ribostamycin, butirosin and gentamicin B. From Klebsiella pneumoniae.
   3989..4147    +  CDS            ble (fragment): BLE_KLEPN - Experimental evidence at protein level: Swiss-Prot protein existence level 1. Binding protein with a strong affinity to the bleomycin family of antibiotics. Binds to CL990; an antimitotic-antibiotic compound. From Klebsiella pneumoniae.
   4142..4263    +  polyA_signal   SV40 poly(A) signal: SV40 polyadenylation signal
   4336..4352    -  protein_bind   lac operator: The lac repressor binds to the lac operator to inhibit transcription in E. coli. This inhibition can be relieved by adding lactose or isopropyl-β-D-thiogalactopyranoside (IPTG). lac repressor encoded by lacI
   4360..4390    -  promoter       lac promoter: promoter for the E. coli lac operon
   4405..4426    -  protein_bind   CAP binding site: CAP binding activates transcription in the presence of cAMP. E. coli catabolite activator protein
   4439..4531    -  CDS            lacI (fragment): lac repressor; lacI; The lac repressor binds to the lac operator to inhibit transcription in E. coli. This inhibition can be relieved by adding lactose or isopropyl-β-D-thiogalactopyranoside (IPTG).
   4714..5302    -  rep_origin     ori: high-copy-number ColE1/pMB1/pBR322/pUC origin of replication
   5473..6333    -  CDS            AmpR: β-lactamase; bla; confers resistance to ampicillin, carbenicillin, and related antibiotics
   6334..6438    -  promoter       AmpR promoter: bla
>Addgene plasmid #242127 | pcDNA-DEST40-SIRT4 | addgene full sequence | sequence record 483735 | Addgene NGS Result
GACGGATCGGGAGATCTCCCGATCCCCTATGGTGCACTCTCAGTACAATCTGCTCTGATGCCGCATAGTT
AAGCCAGTATCTGCTCCCTGCTTGTGTGTTGGAGGTCGCTGAGTAGTGCGCGAGCAAAATTTAAGCTACA
ACAAGGCAAGGCTTGACCGACAATTGCATGAAGAATCTGCTTAGGGTTAGGCGTTTTGCGCTGCTTCGCG
ATGTACGGGCCAGATATACGCGTTGACATTGATTATTGACTAGTTATTAATAGTAATCAATTACGGGGTC
ATTAGTTCATAGCCCATATATGGAGTTCCGCGTTACATAACTTACGGTAAATGGCCCGCCTGGCTGACCG
CCCAACGACCCCCGCCCATTGACGTCAATAATGACGTATGTTCCCATAGTAACGCCAATAGGGACTTTCC
ATTGACGTCAATGGGTGGAGTATTTACGGTAAACTGCCCACTTGGCAGTACATCAAGTGTATCATATGCC
AAGTACGCCCCCTATTGACGTCAATGACGGTAAATGGCCCGCCTGGCATTATGCCCAGTACATGACCTTA
TGGGACTTTCCTACTTGGCAGTACATCTACGTATTAGTCATCGCTATTACCATGGTGATGCGGTTTTGGC
AGTACATCAATGGGCGTGGATAGCGGTTTGACTCACGGGGATTTCCAAGTCTCCACCCCATTGACGTCAA
TGGGAGTTTGTTTTGGCACCAAAATCAACGGGACTTTCCAAAATGTCGTAACAACTCCGCCCCATTGACG
CAAATGGGCGGTAGGCGTGTACGGTGGGAGGTCTATATAAGCAGAGCTCTCTGGCTAACTAGAGAACCCA
CTGCTTACTGGCTTATCGAAATTAATACGACTCACTATAGGGAGACCCAAGCTGGCTAGTTAAGCTATCA
ACAAGTTTGTACAAAAAAGCAGGCTCCGCGGCCGCCCCCTTCACCATGAAGATGAGCTTTGCGTTGACTT
TCAGGTCAGCAAAAGGCCGTTGGATCGCAAACCCCAGCCAGCCGTGCTCGAAAGCCTCCATTGGGTTATT
TGTGCCAGCAAGTCCTCCTCTGGACCCTGAGAAGGTCAAAGAGTTACAGCGCTTCATCACCCTTTCCAAG
AGACTCCTTGTGATGACTGGGGCAGGAATCTCCACCGAATCGGGGATACCAGACTACAGGTCAGAAAAAG
TGGGGCTTTATGCCCGCACTGACCGCAGGCCCATCCAGCATGGTGATTTTGTCCGGAGTGCCCCAATCCG
CCAGCGGTACTGGGCGAGAAACTTCGTAGGCTGGCCTCAATTCTCCTCCCACCAGCCTAACCCTGCACAC
TGGGCTTTGAGCACCTGGGAGAAACTCGGAAAGCTGTACTGGTTGGTGACCCAAAATGTGGATGCTTTGC
ACACCAAGGCGGGGAGTCGGCGCCTGACAGAGCTCCACGGATGCATGGACAGGGTCCTGTGCTTGGATTG
TGGGGAACAGACTCCCCGGGGGGTGCTGCAAGAGCGTTTCCAAGTCCTGAACCCCACCTGGAGTGCTGAG
GCCCATGGCCTGGCTCCTGATGGTGACGTCTTTCTCTCAGAGGAGCAAGTCCGGAGCTTTCAGGTCCCAA
CCTGCGTTCAATGTGGAGGCCATCTGAAACCAGATGTCGTTTTCTTCGGGGACACAGTGAACCCTGACAA
GGTTGATTTTGTGCACAAGCGTGTAAAAGAAGCCGACTCCCTCTTGGTGGTGGGATCATCCTTGCAGGTA
TACTCTGGTTACAGGTTTATCCTCACTGCCTGGGAGAAGAAGCTCCCGATTGCAATACTGAACATTGGGC
CCACACGGTCGGATGACTTGGCGTGTCTGAAACTGAATTCTCGTTGTGGAGAGTTGCTGCCTTTGATAGA
CCCATGCTTTAAGGGTGGGCGCGCCGACCCAGCTTTCTTGTACAAAGTGGTTGATCTAGAGGGCCCGCGG
TTCGAAGGTAAGCCTATCCCTAACCCTCTCCTCGGTCTCGATTCTACGCGTACCGGTCATCATCACCATC
ACCATTGAGTTTAAACCCGCTGATCAGCCTCGACTGTGCCTTCTAGTTGCCAGCCATCTGTTGTTTGCCC
CTCCCCCGTGCCTTCCTTGACCCTGGAAGGTGCCACTCCCACTGTCCTTTCCTAATAAAATGAGGAAATT
GCATCGCATTGTCTGAGTAGGTGTCATTCTATTCTGGGGGGTGGGGTGGGGCAGGACAGCAAGGGGGAGG
ATTGGGAAGACAATAGCAGGCATGCTGGGGATGCGGTGGGCTCTATGGCTTCTGAGGCGGAAAGAACCAG
CTGGGGCTCTAGGGGGTATCCCC
[124 nt withheld, positions 2334-2457]
C
[91 nt withheld, positions 2459-2549]
A
[49 nt withheld, positions 2551-2599]
CCTTTGACGTTGGAGTCCACGTTCTTT
[37 nt withheld, positions 2627-2663]
ACCCTATCTCGGTCTATTCTTTTGATTTATAAGGGATTTTGCCGATTTCGGCCTATTGGTTAAAAAATGA
GCTGATTTAACAAAAATTTAACGCGAATTAATTCTGTGGAATGTGTGTCAGTTAGGGTGTGGAAAGTCCC
CAGGCTCCCCAGCAGGCAGAAGTATGCAAAGCATGCATCTCAATTAGTCAGCAACCAGGTGTGGAAAGTC
CCCAGGCTCCCCAGCAGGCAGAAGTATGCAAAGCATGCATCTCAATTAGTCAGCAACCATAGTCCCGCCC
CTAACTCCGCCCATCCCGCCCCTAACTCCGCCCAGTTCCGCCCATTCTCCGCCCCATGGCTGACTAATTT
TTTTTATTTATGCAGAGGCCGAGGCCGCCTCTGCCTCTGAGCTATTCCAGAAGTAGTGAGGAGGCTTTTT
TGGAGGCCTAGGCTTTTGCAAAAAGCTCCCGGGAGCTTGTATATCCATTTTCGGATCTGATCAAGAGACA
GGATGAGGATCGTTTCGCATGATTGAACAAGATGGATTGCACGCAGGTTCTCCGGCCGCTTGGGTGGAGA
GGCTATTCGGCTATGACTGGGCACAACAGACAATCGGCTGCTCTGATGCCGCCGTGTTCCGGCTGTCAGC
GCAGGGGCGCCCGGTTCTTTTTGTCAAGACCGACCTGTCCGGTGCCCTGAATGAACTGCAGGACGAGGCA
GCGCGGCTATCGTGGCTGGCCACGACGGGCGTTCCTTGCGCAGCTGTGCTCGACGTTGTCACTGAAGCGG
GAAGGGACTGGCTGCTATTGGGCGAAGTGCCGGGGCAGGATCTCCTGTCATCTCACCTTGCTCCTGCCGA
GAAAGTATCCATCATGGCTGATGCAATGCGGCGGCTGCATACGCTTGATCCGGCTACCTGCCCATTCGAC
CACCAAGCGAAACATCGCATCGAGCGAGCACGTACTCGGATGGAAGCCGGTCTTGTCGATCAGGATGATC
TGGACGAAGAGCATCAGGGGCTCGCGCCAGCCGAACTGTTCGCCAGGCTCAAGGCGCGCATGCCCGACGG
CGAGGATCTCGTCGTGACCCATGGCGATGCCTGCTTGCCGAATATCATGGTGGAAAATGGCCGCTTTTCT
GGATTCATCGACTGTGGCCGGCTGGGTGTGGCGGACCGCTATCAGGACATAGCGTTGGCTACCCGTGATA
TTGCTGAAGAGCTTGGCGGCGAATGGGCTGACCGCTTCCTCGTGCTTTACGGTATCGCCGCTCCCGATTC
GCAGCGCATCGCCTTCTATCGCCTTCTTGACGAGTTCTTCTGAGCGGGACTCTGGGGTTCGCGAAATGAC
CGACCAAGCGACGCCCAACCTGCCATCACGAGATTTCGATTCCACCGCCGCCTTCTATGAAAGGTTGGGC
TTCGGAATCGTTTTCCGGGACGCCGGCTGGATGATCCTCCAGCGCGGGGATCTCATGCTGGAGTTCTTCG
CCCACCCCAACTTGTTTATTGCAGCTTATAATGGTTACAAATAAAGCAATAGCATCACAAATTTCACAAA
TAAAGCATTTTTTTCACTGCATTCTAGTTGTGGTTTGTCCAAACTCATCAATGTATCTTATCATGTCTGT
ATACCGTCGACCTCTAGCTAGAGCTTGGCGTAATCATGGTCATAGCTGTTTCCTGTGTGAAATTGTTATC
CGCTCACAATTCCACACAACATACGAGCCGGAAGCATAAAGTGTAAAGCCTGGGGTGCCTAATGAGTGAG
CTAACTCACATTAATTGCGTTGCGCTCACTGCCCGCTTTCCAGTCGGGAAACCTGTCGTGCCAGCTGCAT
TAATGAATCGGCCAACGCGCGGGGAGAGGCGGTTTGCGTATTGGGCGCTCTTCCGCTTCCTCGCTCACTG
ACTCGCTGCGCTCGGTCGTTCGGCTGCGGCGAGCGGTATCAGCTCACTCAAAGGCGGTAATACGGTTATC
CACAGAATCAGGGGATAACGCAGGAAAGAACATGTGAGCAAAAGGCCAGCAAAAGGCCAGGAACCGTAAA
AAGGCCGCGTTGCTGGCGTTTTTCCATAGGCTCCGCCCCCCTGACGAGCATCACAAAAATCGACGCTCAA
GTCAGAGGTGGCGAAACCCGACAGGACTATAAAGATACCAGGCGTTTCCCCCTGGAAGCTCCCTCGTGCG
CTCTCCTGTTCCGACCCTGCCGCTTACCGGATACCTGTCCGCCTTTCTCCCTTCGGGAAGCGTGGCGCTT
TCTCATAGCTCACGCTGTAGGTATCTCAGTTCGGTGTAGGTCGTTCGCTCCAAGCTGGGCTGTGTGCACG
AACCCCCCGTTCAGCCCGACCGCTGCGCCTTATCCGGTAACTATCGTCTTGAGTCCAACCCGGTAAGACA
CGACTTATCGCCACTGGCAGCAGCCACTGGTAACAGGATTAGCAGAGCGAGGTATGTAGGCGGTGCTACA
GAGTTCTTGAAGTGGTGGCCTAACTACGGCTACACTAGAAGAACAGTATTTGGTATCTGCGCTCTGCTGA
AGCCAGTTACCTTCGGAAAAAGAGTTGGTAGCTCTTGATCCGGCAAACAAACCACCGCTGGTAGCGGTGG
TTTTTTTGTTTGCAAGCAGCAGATTACGCGCAGAAAAAAAGGATCTCAAGAAGATCCTTTGATCTTTTCT
ACGGGGTCTGACGCTCAGTGGAACGAAAACTCACGTTAAGGGATTTTGGTCATGAGATTATCAAAAAGGA
TCTTCACCTAGATCCTTTTAAATTAAAAATGAAGTTTTAAATCAATCTAAAGTATATATGAGTAAACTTG
GTCTGACAGTTACCAATGCTTAATCAGTGAGGCACCTATCTCAGCGATCTGTCTATTTCGTTCATCCATA
GTTGCCTGACTCCCCGTCGTGTAGATAACTACGATACGGGAGGGCTTACCATCTGGCCCCAGTGCTGCAA
TGATACCGCGAGACCCACGCTCACCGGCTCCAGATTTATCAGCAATAAACCAGCCAGCCGGAAGGGCCGA
GCGCAGAAGTGGTCCTGCAACTTTATCCGCCTCCATCCAGTCTATTAATTGTTGCCGGGAAGCTAGAGTA
AGTAGTTCGCCAGTTAATAGTTTGCGCAACGTTGTTGCCATTGCTACAGGCATCGTGGTGTCACGCTCGT
CGTTTGGTATGGCTTCATTCAGCTCCGGTTCCCAACGATCAAGGCGAGTTACATGATCCCCCATGTTGTG
CAAAAAAGCGGTTAGCTCCTTCGGTCCTCCGATCGTTGTCAGAAGTAAGTTGGCCGCAGTGTTATCACTC
ATGGTTATGGCAGCACTGCATAATTCTCTTACTGTCATGCCATCCGTAAGATGCTTTTCTGTGACTGGTG
AGTACTCAACCAAGTCATTCTGAGAATAGTGTATGCGGCGACCGAGTTGCTCTTGCCCGGCGTCAATACG
GGATAATACCGCGCCACATAGCAGAACTTTAAAAGTGCTCATCATTGGAAAACGTTCTTCGGGGCGAAAA
CTCTCAAGGATCTTACCGCTGTTGAGATCCAGTTCGATGTAACCCACTCGTGCACCCAACTGATCTTCAG
CATCTTTTACTTTCACCAGCGTTTCTGGGTGAGCAAAAACAGGAAGGCAAAATGCCGCAAAAAAGGGAAT
AAGGGCGACACGGAAATGTTGAATACTCATACTCTTCCTTTTTCAATATTATTGAAGCATTTATCAGGGT
TATTGTCTCATGAGCGGATACATATTTGAATGTATTTAGAAAAATAAACAAATAGGGGTTCCGCGCACAT
TTCCCCGAAAAGTGCCACCTGACGTC
